>Addgene plasmid #78003 | FN3KRP gRNA (BRDN0001144933) | addgene full sequence | sequence record 188814 | Addgene Assembled Sequence
CCCGGGTGCAAAGATGGATAAAGTTTTAAACAGAGAGGAATCTTTGCAGCTAATGGACCTTCTAGGTCTT
GAAAGGAGTGGGAATTGGCTCCGGTGCCCGTCAGTGGGCAGAGCGCACATCGCCCACAGTCCCCGAGAAG
TTGGGGGGAGGGGTCGGCAATTGATCCGGTGCCTAGAGAAGGTGGCGCGGGGTAAACTGGGAAAGTGATG
TCGTGTACTGGCTCCGCCTTTTTCCCGAGGGTGGGGGAGAACCGTATATAAGTGCAGTAGTCGCCGTGAA
CGTTCTTTTTCGCAACGGGTTTGCCGCCAGAACACAGGTAAGTGCCGTGTGTGGTTCCCGCGGGCCTGGC
CTCTTTACGGGTTATGGCCCTTGCGTGCCTTGAATTACTTCCACCTGGCTGCAGTACGTGATTCTTGATC
CCGAGCTTCGGGTTGGAAGTGGGTGGGAGAGTTCGAGGCCTTGCGCTTAAGGAGCCCCTTCGCCTCGTGC
TTGAGTTGAGGCCTGGCCTGGGCGCTGGGGCCGCCGCGTGCGAATCTGGTGGCACCTTCGCGCCTGTCTC
GCTGCTTTCGATAAGTCTCTAGCCATTTAAAATTTTTGATGACCTGCTGCGACGCTTTTTTTCTGGCAAG
ATAGTCTTGTAAATGCGGGCCAAGATCTGCACACTGGTATTTCGGTTTTTGGGGCCGCGGGCGGCGACGG
GGCCCGTGCGTCCCAGCGCACATGTTCGGCGAGGCGGGGCCTGCGAGCGCGGCCACCGAGAATCGGACGG
GGGTAGTCTCAAGCTGGCCGGCCTGCTCTGGTGCCTGGCCTCGCGCCGCCGTGTATCGCCCCGCCCTGGG
CGGCAAGGCTGGCCCGGTCGGCACCAGTTGCGTGAGCGGAAAGATGGCCGCTTCCCGGCCCTGCTGCAGG
GAGCTCAAAATGGAGGACGCGGCGCTCGGGAGAGCGGGCGGGTGAGTCACCCACACAAAGGAAAAGGGCC
TTTCCGTCCTCAGCCGTCGCTTCATGTGACTCCACGGAGTACCGGGCGCCGTCCAGGCACCTCGATTAGT
TCTCGAGCTTTTGGAGTACGTCGTCTTTAGGTTGGGGGGAGGGGTTTTATGCGATGGAGTTTCCCCACAC
TGAGTGGGTGGAGACTGAAGTTAGGCCAGCTTGGCACTTGATGTAATTCTCCTTGGAATTTGCCCTTTTT
GAGTTTGGATCTTGGTTCATTCTCAAGCCTCAGACAGTGGTTCAAAGTTTTTTTCTTCCATTTCAGGTGT
CGTGACGTACGGCCACCATGACCGAGTACAAGCCCACGGTGCGCCTCGCCACCCGCGACGACGTCCCCAG
GGCCGTACGCACCCTCGCCGCCGCGTTCGCCGACTACCCCGCCACGCGCCACACCGTCGATCCGGACCGC
CACATCGAGCGGGTCACCGAGCTGCAAGAACTCTTCCTCACGCGCGTCGGGCTCGACATCGGCAAGGTGT
GGGTCGCGGACGACGGCGCCGCCGTGGCGGTCTGGACCACGCCGGAGAGCGTCGAAGCGGGGGCGGTGTT
CGCCGAGATCGGCCCGCGCATGGCCGAGTTGAGCGGTTCCCGGCTGGCCGCGCAGCAACAGATGGAAGGC
CTCCTGGCGCCGCACCGGCCCAAGGAGCCCGCGTGGTTCCTGGCCACCGTCGGAGTCTCGCCCGACCACC
AGGGCAAGGGTCTGGGCAGCGCCGTCGTGCTCCCCGGAGTGGAGGCGGCCGAGCGCGCCGGGGTGCCCGC
CTTCCTGGAGACCTCCGCGCCCCGCAACCTCCCCTTCTACGAGCGGCTCGGCTTCACCGTCACCGCCGAC
GTCGAGGTGCCCGAAGGACCGCGCACCTGGTGCATGACCCGCAAGCCCGGTGCCTGAACGCGTTAAGTCG
ACAATCAACCTCTGGATTACAAAATTTGTGAAAGATTGACTGGTATTCTTAACTATGTTGCTCCTTTTAC
GCTATGTGGATACGCTGCTTTAATGCCTTTGTATCATGCTATTGCTTCCCGTATGGCTTTCATTTTCTCC
TCCTTGTATAAATCCTGGTTGCTGTCTCTTTATGAGGAGTTGTGGCCCGTTGTCAGGCAACGTGGCGTGG
TGTGCACTGTGTTTGCTGACGCAACCCCCACTGGTTGGGGCATTGCCACCACCTGTCAGCTCCTTTCCGG
GACTTTCGCTTTCCCCCTCCCTATTGCCACGGCGGAACTCATCGCCGCCTGCCTTGCCCGCTGCTGGACA
GGGGCTCGGCTGTTGGGCACTGACAATTCCGTGGTGTTGTCGGGGAAATCATCGTCCTTTCCTTGGCTGC
TCGCCTGTGTTGCCACCTGGATTCTGCGCGGGACGTCCTTCTGCTACGTCCCTTCGGCCCTCAATCCAGC
GGACCTTCCTTCCCGCGGCCTGCTGCCGGCTCTGCGGCCTCTTCCGCGTCTTCGCCTTCGCCCTCAGACG
AGTCGGATCTCCCTTTGGGCCGCCTCCCCGCGTCGACTTTAAGACCAATGACTTACAAGGCAGCTGTAGA
TCTTAGCCACTTTTTAAAAGAAAAGGGGGGACTGGAAGGGCTAATTCACTCCCAACGAAGACAAGATCTG
CTTTTTGCTTGTACTGGGTCTCTCTGGTTAGACCAGATCTGAGCCTGGGAGCTCTCTGGCTAACTAGGGA
ACCCACTGCTTAAGCCTCAATAAAGCTTGCCTTGAGTGCTTCAAGTAGTGTGTGCCCGTCTGTTGTGTGA
CTCTGGTAACTAGAGATCCCTCAGACCCTTTTAGTCAGTGTGGAAAATCTCTAGCAGTACGTATAGTAGT
TCATGTCATCTTATTATTCAGTATTTATAACTTGCAAAGAAATGAATATCAGAGAGTGAGAGGAACTTGT
TTATTGCAGCTTATAATGGTTACAAATAAAGCAATAGCATCACAAATTTCACAAATAAAGCATTTTTTTC
ACTGCATTCTAGTTGTGGTTTGTCCAAACTCATCAATGTATCTTATCATGTCTGGCTCTAGCTATCCCGC
CCCTAACTCCGCCCATCCCGCCCCTAACTCCGCCCAGTTCCGCCCATTCTCCGCCCCATGGCTGACTAAT
TTTTTTTATTTATGCAGAGGCCGAGGCCGCCTCGGCCTCTGAGCTATTCCAGAAGTAGTGAGGAGGCTTT
TTTGGAGGCCTAGGGACGTACCCAATTCGCCCTATAGTGAGTCGTATTACGCGCGCTCACTGGCCGTCGT
TTTACAACGTCGTGACTGGGAAAACCCTGGCGTTACCCAACTTAATCGCCTTGCAGCACATCCCCCTTTC
GCCAGCTGGCGTAATAGCGAAGAGGCCCGCACCGATCGCCCTTCCCAACAGTTGCGCAGCCTGAATGGCG
AATGGG
[124 nt withheld, positions 3367-3490]
C
[91 nt withheld, positions 3492-3582]
A
[49 nt withheld, positions 3584-3632]
CCTTTGACGTTGGAGTCCACGTTCTTT
[37 nt withheld, positions 3660-3696]
ACCCTATCTCGGTCTATTCTTTTGATTTATAAGGGATTTTGCCGATTTCGGCCTATTGGTTAAAAAATGA
GCTGATTTAACAAAAATTTAACGCGAATTTTAACAAAATATTAACGCTTACAATTTAGGTGGCACTTTTC
GGGGAAATGTGCGCGGAACCCCTATTTGTTTATTTTTCTAAATACATTCAAATATGTATCCGCTCATGAG
ACAATAACCCTGATAAATGCTTCAATAATATTGAAAAAGGAAGAGTATGAGTATTCAACATTTCCGTGTC
GCCCTTATTCCCTTTTTTGCGGCATTTTGCCTTCCTGTTTTTGCTCACCCAGAAACGCTGGTGAAAGTAA
AAGATGCTGAAGATCAGTTGGGTGCACGAGTGGGTTACATCGAACTGGATCTCAACAGCGGTAAGATCCT
TGAGAGTTTTCGCCCCGAAGAACGTTTTCCAATGATGAGCACTTTTAAAGTTCTGCTATGTGGCGCGGTA
TTATCCCGTATTGACGCCGGGCAAGAGCAACTCGGTCGCCGCATACACTATTCTCAGAATGACTTGGTTG
AGTACTCACCAGTCACAGAAAAGCATCTTACGGATGGCATGACAGTAAGAGAATTATGCAGTGCTGCCAT
AACCATGAGTGATAACACTGCGGCCAACTTACTTCTGACAACGATCGGAGGACCGAAGGAGCTAACCGCT
TTTTTGCACAACATGGGGGATCATGTAACTCGCCTTGATCGTTGGGAACCGGAGCTGAATGAAGCCATAC
CAAACGACGAGCGTGACACCACGATGCCTGTAGCAATGGCAACAACGTTGCGCAAACTATTAACTGGCGA
ACTACTTACTCTAGCTTCCCGGCAACAATTAATAGACTGGATGGAGGCGGATAAAGTTGCAGGACCACTT
CTGCGCTCGGCCCTTCCGGCTGGCTGGTTTATTGCTGATAAATCTGGAGCCGGTGAGCGTGGGTCTCGCG
GTATCATTGCAGCACTGGGGCCAGATGGTAAGCCCTCCCGTATCGTAGTTATCTACACGACGGGGAGTCA
GGCAACTATGGATGAACGAAATAGACAGATCGCTGAGATAGGTGCCTCACTGATTAAGCATTGGTAACTG
TCAGACCAAGTTTACTCATATATACTTTAGATTGATTTAAAACTTCATTTTTAATTTAAAAGGATCTAGG
TGAAGATCCTTTTTGATAATCTCATGACCAAAATCCCTTAACGTGAGTTTTCGTTCCACTGAGCGTCAGA
CCCCGTAGAAAAGATCAAAGGATCTTCTTGAGATCCTTTTTTTCTGCGCGTAATCTGCTGCTTGCAAACA
AAAAAACCACCGCTACCAGCGGTGGTTTGTTTGCCGGATCAAGAGCTACCAACTCTTTTTCCGAAGGTAA
CTGGCTTCAGCAGAGCGCAGATACCAAATACTGTTCTTCTAGTGTAGCCGTAGTTAGGCCACCACTTCAA
GAACTCTGTAGCACCGCCTACATACCTCGCTCTGCTAATCCTGTTACCAGTGGCTGCTGCCAGTGGCGAT
AAGTCGTGTCTTACCGGGTTGGACTCAAGACGATAGTTACCGGATAAGGCGCAGCGGTCGGGCTGAACGG
GGGGTTCGTGCACACAGCCCAGCTTGGAGCGAACGACCTACACCGAACTGAGATACCTACAGCGTGAGCT
ATGAGAAAGCGCCACGCTTCCCGAAGGGAGAAAGGCGGACAGGTATCCGGTAAGCGGCAGGGTCGGAACA
GGAGAGCGCACGAGGGAGCTTCCAGGGGGAAACGCCTGGTATCTTTATAGTCCTGTCGGGTTTCGCCACC
TCTGACTTGAGCGTCGATTTTTGTGATGCTCGTCAGGGGGGCGGAGCCTATGGAAAAACGCCAGCAACGC
GGCCTTTTTACGGTTCCTGGCCTTTTGCTGGCCTTTTGCTCACATGTTCTTTCCTGCGTTATCCCCTGAT
TCTGTGGATAACCGTATTACCGCCTTTGAGTGAGCTGATACCGCTCGCCGCAGCCGAACGACCGAGCGCA
GCGAGTCAGTGAGCGAGGAAGCGGAAGAGCGCCCAATACGCAAACCGCCTCTCCCCGCGCGTTGGCCGAT
TCATTAATGCAGCTGGCACGACAGGTTTCCCGACTGGAAAGCGGGCAGTGAGCGCAACGCAATTAATGTG
AGTTAGCTCACTCATTAGGCACCCCAGGCTTTACACTTTATGCTTCCGGCTCGTATGTTGTGTGGAATTG
TGAGCGGATAACAATTTCACACAGGAAACAGCTATGACCATGATTACGCCAAGCGCGCAATTAACCCTCA
CTAAAGGGAACAAAAGCTGGAGCTGCAAGCTTAATGTAGTCTTATGCAATACTCTTGTAGTCTTGCAACA
TGGTAACGATGAGTTAGCAACATGCCTTACAAGGAGAGAAAAAGCACCGTGCATGCCGATTGGTGGAAGT
AAGGTGGTACGATCGTGCCTTATTAGGAAGGCAACAGACGGGTCTGACATGGATTGGACGAACCACTGAA
TTGCCGCATTGCAGAGATATTGTATTTAAGTGCCTAGCTCGATACATAAACGGGTCTCTCTGGTTAGACC
AGATCTGAGCCTGGGAGCTCTCTGGCTAACTAGGGAACCCACTGCTTAAGCCTCAATAAAGCTTGCCTTG
AGTGCTTCAAGTAGTGTGTGCCCGTCTGTTGTGTGACTCTGGTAACTAGAGATCCCTCAGACCCTTTTAG
TCAGTGTGGAAAATCTCTAGCAGTGGCGCCCGAACAGGGACTTGAAAGCGAAAGGGAAACCAGAGGAGCT
CTCTCGACGCAGGACTCGGCTTGCTGAAGCGCGCACGGCAAGAGGCGAGGGGCGGCGACTGGTGAGTACG
CCAAAAATTTTGACTAGCGGAGGCTAGAAGGAGAGAGATGGGTGCGAGAGCGTCAGTATTAAGCGGGGGA
GAATTAGATCGCGATGGGAAAAAATTCGGTTAAGGCCAGGGGGAAAGAAAAAATATAAATTAAAACATAT
AGTATGGGCAAGCAGGGAGCTAGAACGATTCGCAGTTAATCCTGGCCTGTTAGAAACATCAGAAGGCTGT
AGACAAATACTGGGACAGCTACAACCATCCCTTCAGACAGGATCAGAAGAACTTAGATCATTATATAATA
CAGTAGCAACCCTCTATTGTGTGCATCAAAGGATAGAGATAAAAGACACCAAGGAAGCTTTAGACAAGAT
AGAGGAAGAGCAAAACAAAAGTAAGACCACCGCACAGCAAGCGGCCGCTGATCTTCAGACCTGGAGGAGG
AGATATGAGGGACAATTGGAGAAGTGAATTATATAAATATAAAGTAGTAAAAATTGAACCATTAGGAGTA
GCACCCACCAAGGCAAAGAGAAGAGTGGTGCAGAGAGAAAAAAGAGCAGTGGGAATAGGAGCTTTGTTCC
TTGGGTTCTTGGGAGCAGCAGGAAGCACTATGGGCGCAGCGTCAATGACGCTGACGGTACAGGCCAGACA
ATTATTGTCTGGTATAGTGCAGCAGCAGAACAATTTGCTGAGGGCTATTGAGGCGCAACAGCATCTGTTG
CAACTCACAGTCTGGGGCATCAAGCAGCTCCAGGCAAGAATCCTGGCTGTGGAAAGATACCTAAAGGATC
AACAGCTCCTGGGGATTTGGGGTTGCTCTGGAAAACTCATTTGCACCACTGCTGTGCCTTGGAATGCTAG
TTGGAGTAATAAATCTCTGGAACAGATTTGGAATCACACGACCTGGATGGAGTGGGACAGAGAAATTAAC
AATTACACAAGCTTAATACACTCCTTAATTGAAGAATCGCAAAACCAGCAAGAAAAGAATGAACAAGAAT
TATTGGAATTAGATAAATGGGCAAGTTTGTGGAATTGGTTTAACATAACAAATTGGCTGTGGTATATAAA
ATTATTCATAATGATAGTAGGAGGCTTGGTAGGTTTAAGAATAGTTTTTGCTGTACTTTCTATAGTGAAT
AGAGTTAGGCAGGGATATTCACCATTATCGTTTCAGACCCACCTCCCAACCCCGAGGGGACCCAGAGAGG
GCCTATTTCCCATGATTCCTTCATATTTGCATATACGATACAAGGCTGTTAGAGAGATAATTAGAATTAA
TTTGACTGTAAACACAAAGATATTAGTACAAAATACGTGACGTAGAAAGTAATAATTTCTTGGGTAGTTT
GCAGTTTTAAAATTATGTTTTAAAATGGACTATCATATGCTTACCGTAACTTGAAAGTATTTCGATTTCT
TGGCTTTATATATCTTGTGGAAAGGACGAAACACCGTGCCATCCTGAAAACAAACAGTTTTAGAGCTAGA
AATAGCAAGTTAAAATAAGGCTAGTCCGTTATCAACTTGAAAAAGTGGCACCGAGTCGGTGCTTTTTTAA
GCTTGGCGTAACTAGATCTTGAGACAAATGGCAGTATTCATCCACAATTTTAAAAGAAAAGGGGGGATTG
GGGGGTACAGTGCAGGGGAAAGAATAGTAGACATAATAGCAACAGACATACAAACTAAAGAATTACAAAA
ACAAATTACAAAAATTCAAAATTTTCGGGTTTATTACAGGGACAGCAGAGATCCACTTTGGCGCCGGCTC
GAGGGGG
Features (pLannotate 1.2.2; 29 found; start..end, strand, type, name):
     14..80      +  CDS            small t antigen (fragment): SV40 (simian virus 40) small t antigen
    106..317     +  promoter       EF-1α core promoter: core promoter for human elongation factor EF-1α
    318..1256    +  intron         EF-1α intron A: intron upstream of the start codon of human EF-1α
   1278..1877    +  CDS            PuroR (fragment): puromycin N-acetyltransferase; pac from Streptomyces; confers resistance to puromycin
   1893..2481    +  misc_feature   WPRE: woodchuck hepatitis virus posttranscriptional regulatory element
   2532..2551    +  misc_feature   cPPT/CTS (fragment): central polypurine tract and central termination sequence of HIV-1
   2553..2786    +  LTR            3' LTR (ΔU3): self-inactivating 3' long terminal repeat (LTR) from HIV-1
   2864..2985    +  polyA_signal   SV40 poly(A) signal: SV40 polyadenylation signal
   3025..3160    +  rep_origin     SV40 ori: SV40 origin of replication
   3181..3199    -  promoter       T7 promoter: promoter for bacteriophage T7 RNA polymerase
   3207..3362    +  CDS            lacZα (fragment): LacZα fragment of β-galactosidase; lacZ fragment
   3367..3795    +  rep_origin     f1 ori (sequence partly withheld): f1 bacteriophage origin of replication; arrow indicates direction of (+) strand synthesis
   3848..3952    +  promoter       AmpR promoter: bla
   3953..4813    +  CDS            AmpR: β-lactamase; bla; confers resistance to ampicillin, carbenicillin, and related antibiotics
   4984..5572    +  rep_origin     ori: high-copy-number ColE1/pMB1/pBR322/pUC origin of replication
   5755..5847    +  CDS            lacI (fragment): lac repressor; lacI; The lac repressor binds to the lac operator to inhibit transcription in E. coli. This inhibition can be relieved by adding lactose or isopropyl-β-D-thiogalactopyranoside (IPTG).
   5860..5881    +  protein_bind   CAP binding site: CAP binding activates transcription in the presence of cAMP. E. coli catabolite activator protein
   5896..5926    +  promoter       lac promoter: promoter for the E. coli lac operon
   5934..5950    +  protein_bind   lac operator: The lac repressor binds to the lac operator to inhibit transcription in E. coli. This inhibition can be relieved by adding lactose or isopropyl-β-D-thiogalactopyranoside (IPTG). lac repressor encoded by lacI
   5995..6013    +  promoter       T3 promoter: promoter for bacteriophage T3 RNA polymerase
   6041..6267    +  promoter       RSV promoter: Rous sarcoma virus enhancer/promoter
   6268..6448    +  LTR            5' LTR (truncated): truncated 5' long terminal repeat (LTR) from HIV-1
   6495..6620    +  misc_feature   HIV-1 Ψ: packaging signal of human immunodeficiency virus type 1
   6604..6967    +  CDS            HIV-1 gag (fragment): gag protein from human immunodeficiency virus 1; gag
   7113..7346    +  misc_feature   RRE: The Rev response element (RRE) of HIV-1 allows for Rev-dependent mRNA export from the nucleus to the cytoplasm.
   7723..7749    +  CDS            Rev (fragment): human immunodeficiency virus 1 (HIV-1) Rev protein; rev; enhances nuclear export of unspliced and incompletely spliced viral mRNAs
   7753..7993    +  promoter       U6 promoter: RNA polymerase III promoter for human U6 snRNA
   8023..8098    +  misc_RNA       gRNA scaffold: guide RNA scaffold for the Streptococcus pyogenes CRISPR/Cas9 system
   8154..8271    +  misc_feature   cPPT/CTS: central polypurine tract and central termination sequence of HIV-1
