[The description below was written by a language model from this plasmid's Addgene catalogue record and pLannotate feature annotations shown in this document.]
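Description:
FN3KRP gRNA (BRDN0001144933) is a third-generation lentiviral CRISPR guide plasmid built on the lentiGuide-Puro backbone, carrying a single guide RNA directed against human FN3KRP (fructosamine-3-kinase-related protein; designed against the NM_024619.3 transcript). The assembled sequence is about 8.3 kb. In bacteria it is maintained through a high-copy ColE1/pUC-type origin and selected with ampicillin via the β-lactamase gene. An f1 origin and remnants of lac and phage-promoter cloning sequences are also present in the backbone.

The lentiviral transfer cassette begins with an RSV promoter fused to a truncated HIV-1 5' LTR, which makes genomic RNA production Tat-independent. This is followed by the Ψ packaging signal with a partial gag sequence, and then the Rev response element for nuclear export of the unspliced RNA. Downstream, a human U6 RNA polymerase III promoter drives the FN3KRP-specific spacer joined to the Streptococcus pyogenes Cas9 guide scaffold. A central polypurine tract follows, and then an EF-1α promoter with its intron A expresses puromycin N-acetyltransferase, so that transduced mammalian cells can be selected with puromycin. A WPRE enhances transcript expression. The cassette ends in a self-inactivating ΔU3 3' LTR, after which an SV40 polyadenylation signal and SV40 origin lie outside the viral unit.

The plasmid does not encode Cas9, so it must be used with a separate Cas9 lentivector or in cells that already express the nuclease. It corresponds to one member of a human kinome guide collection designed with optimized sgRNA rules, and it is suited to knockout of FN3KRP in human cells.
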