Addgene plasmid #78003: FN3KRP gRNA (BRDN0001144933)
Purpose: 3rd generation lentiviral gRNA plasmid targeting human FN3KRP
Depositing lab: John Doench & David Root. Depositing organization: Broad Institute. Publication: Optimized sgRNA design to maximize activity and minimize off-target effects of CRISPR-Cas9. Doench JG, Fusi N, Sullender M, Hegde M, Vaimberg EW, Donovan KF, Smith I, Tothova Z, Wilen C, Orchard R, Virgin HW, Listgarten J, Root DE. Nat Biotechnol. 2016 Jan 18. doi: 10.1038/nbt.3437. PubMed 26780180.
Backbone
  Vector backbone: lentiGuide-Puro
  Backbone manufacturer: Zhang Lab (Addgene plasmid # 52963)
  Vector type: Mammalian Expression, Lentiviral, CRISPR
  Selectable markers: Puromycin
Growth in bacteria
  Bacterial resistance: Ampicillin, 100 μg/mL
  Growth temperature: 37°C
  Growth strain: DH5alpha
  Copy number: High Copy
Gene/Insert
  Gene/Insert name: FN3KRP (alt names: FN3KRP; NM_024619.3)
  gRNA/shRNA sequence: TGCCATCCTGAAAACAAACA
  Species: H. sapiens (human)
  Entrez Gene: FN3KRP (a.k.a. FN3KL, FLJ12171)
  Promoter: hU6
  Cloning method: Unknown
  Sequencing primers: 5′ U6-F; 3′ pS2-R
Terms and licenses: Academic/Nonprofit Terms; Industry Terms: Not Available to Industry
Depositor comments: The gRNA was designed to target the following Genbank reference sequence(s): NM_024619.3. Note that this plasmid does NOT contain Cas9. It should be used in conjunction with lentiCas9-Blast (Addgene #52962) or otherwise with cell lines already expressing Cas9. Browse the full kinome gRNA library at http://www.addgene.org/pooled-library/broadgpp-human-kinome/ or visit http://www.broadinstitute.org/rnai/public/ for detailed protocols and information.
How to cite: FN3KRP gRNA (BRDN0001144933) was a gift from John Doench & David Root (Addgene plasmid # 78003 ; http://n2t.net/addgene:78003 ; RRID:Addgene_78003)
