>Addgene plasmid #78003 | FN3KRP gRNA (BRDN0001144933) | depositor partial sequence | sequence record 145462 | Target Sequence
TGCCATCCTGAAAACAAACA
