>Addgene plasmid #78003 | FN3KRP gRNA (BRDN0001144933) | addgene partial sequence | sequence record 188813 | hU6-F
TACGTGACGTAGAAAGTAATAATTTCTTGGGTAGTTTGCAGTTTTAAAATTATGTTTTAAAATGGACTAT
CATATGCTTACCGTAACTTGAAAGTATTTCGATTTCTTGGCTTTATATATCTTGTGGAAAGGACGAAACA
CCGTGCCATCCTGAAAACAAACAGTTTTAGAGCTAGAAATAGCAAGTTAAAATAAGGCTAGTCCGTTATC
AACTTGAAAAAGTGGCACCGAGTCGGTGCTTTTTTAAGCTTGGCGTAACTAGATCTTGAGACAAATGGCA
GTATTCATCCACAATTTTAAAAGAAAAGGGGGGATTGGGGGGTACAGTGCAGGGGAAAGAATAGTAGACA
TAATAGCAACAGACATACAAACTAAAGAATTACAAAAACAAATTACAAAAATTCAAAATTTTCGGGTTTA
TTACAGGGACAGCAGAGATCCACTTTGGCGCCGGCTCGAGGGGGCCCGGGTGCAAAGATGGATAAAGTTT
TAAACAGAGAGGAATCTTTGCAGCTAATGGACCTTCTAGGTCTTGAAAGGAGTGGGAATTGGCTCCGGTG
CCCGTCAGTG
